Addgene plasmid #194400: pMIAII-TCR-G
Purpose: Retroviral expression of candidate orphan TCR
Depositing lab: Michael Carroll. Depositing organization: Boston Children's Hospital. Publication: T cell help shapes B cell tolerance. Akama-Garren EH, Yin X, Prestwood TR, Ma M, Utz PJ, Carroll MC. Sci Immunol. 2024 Feb 16;9(92):eadj7029. doi: 10.1126/sciimmunol.adj7029. Epub 2024 Feb 16. PubMed 38363829.
Backbone
  Vector backbone: pMIAII
  Backbone manufacturer: Addgene #52113
  Backbone size w/o insert (bp): 6476
  Vector type: Retroviral
Growth in bacteria
  Bacterial resistance: Ampicillin, 100 μg/mL
  Growth temperature: 37°C
  Growth strain: NEB Stable
  Copy number: High Copy
Gene/Insert
  Gene/Insert name: TCR-G (alt name: T cell receptor)
  Species: M. musculus (mouse)
  Insert size (bp): 1800
  Mutation: WT
  Entrez Gene: Tcra (a.k.a. Tcralpha); Tcrb (a.k.a. TCRbeta, Tib)
  Cloning method: Gibson Cloning
  Sequencing primers: 5′ pLXSN; 3′ IRES_rev
Terms and licenses: Academic/Nonprofit Terms; Industry Terms: Not Available to Industry
How to cite: pMIAII-TCR-G was a gift from Michael Carroll (Addgene plasmid # 194400 ; http://n2t.net/addgene:194400 ; RRID:Addgene_194400)
