[The description below was written by a language model from this plasmid's Addgene catalogue record and pLannotate feature annotations shown in this document.]
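Description:
pMIAII-TCR-G is a gammaretroviral expression vector built on the pMIAII backbone. It carries a candidate "orphan" mouse alpha-beta T cell receptor, meaning one whose antigen specificity was not known. The viral portion is flanked by 5' and 3' long terminal repeats from murine embryonic stem cell virus. It also includes the MESV Ψ packaging signal and a truncated, start-codon-deficient MMLV gag segment, which together allow the transcript to be encapsidated when packaging functions are supplied in trans. No separate internal promoter is annotated, so expression of the payload is presumably driven by the 5' LTR. In bacteria the plasmid replicates from a high-copy ColE1/pUC-type origin and is selected with ampicillin through the AmpR β-lactamase gene. The remaining lac, rop, bom, TcR and env fragments are non-functional backbone remnants.

The wild-type insert of roughly 1.8 kb was introduced by Gibson cloning. It encodes a TCR alpha chain (a variable segment followed by the Tcra constant region) joined through a P2A peptide to a TCR beta chain, so ribosomal skipping yields the two chains as separate polypeptides from one open reading frame. The automated annotation labels the beta chain by its closest match, a human influenza-specific TCR. The catalogue record gives the insert as mouse Tcra/Tcrb, so that label most likely reflects homology rather than identity. Downstream, an EMCV IRES directs translation of mAmetrine1.1, a violet-excitable fluorescent protein with a large Stokes shift, which marks transduced cells. The stated purpose is retroviral expression of this candidate TCR; the record gives no target cell type or further experimental details.
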