Features (pLannotate 1.2.2; 23 found; start..end, strand, type, name):
      1..517     +  LTR            5' LTR: 5' long terminal repeat from murine embryonic stem cell virus
    581..922     +  misc_feature   MESV Ψ: packaging signal of murine embryonic stem cell virus
    989..1405    +  CDS            gag (truncated): truncated Moloney murine leukemia virus (MMLV) gag gene lacking the start codon
   1422..1826    +  CDS            TVA3_MOUSE: Experimental evidence at protein level: Swiss-Prot protein existence level 1. From Mus musculus (Mouse).
   1824..2234    +  CDS            Tcra: TCA_MOUSE - Experimental evidence at protein level: Swiss-Prot protein existence level 1. From Mus musculus (Mouse).
   2244..2299    +  CDS            P2A (fragment): 2A peptide from porcine teschovirus-1 polyprotein Eukaryotic ribosomes fail to insert a peptide bond between the Gly and Pro residues, yielding separate polypeptides.
   2301..3215    +  CDS            TRB: TRBR1_HUMAN - Experimental evidence at protein level: Swiss-Prot protein existence level 1. The beta chain of TRAV27*01J42*01C*01/TRBV19*01J2S7*01C*02 alpha-beta T cell receptor (TR) clonotype that is specific for HLA- A*02:01-restricted M/matrix protein 1 immunodominant epitope GILGFVFTL of influenza A virus (IAV). Classified as a public TCR clonotype, it is preferentially selected in effector memory CD8-positive T cells among multiple HLA-A*02:01 carriers/individuals and confers long-lived immunity against IAV infection. Can cross-recognize sporadically emerging IAV variants by molecular mim
   3239..3799    +  misc_feature   IRES: internal ribosome entry site (IRES) of the encephalomyocarditis virus (EMCV)
   3802..4521    +  CDS            mAmetrine1.1: photostable yellow fluorescent protein with a large Stokes shift, excitable with violet light (Ai et al., 2008)
   4532..4562    +  misc_feature   MCS (fragment): pUC18/19 multiple cloning site
   4682..5196    +  LTR            3' LTR: 3' long terminal repeat from murine embryonic stem cell virus
   5358..5374    -  protein_bind   lac operator: The lac repressor binds to the lac operator to inhibit transcription in E. coli. This inhibition can be relieved by adding lactose or isopropyl-β-D-thiogalactopyranoside (IPTG). lac repressor encoded by lacI
   5382..5412    -  promoter       lac promoter: promoter for the E. coli lac operon
   5427..5448    -  protein_bind   CAP binding site: CAP binding activates transcription in the presence of cAMP. E. coli catabolite activator protein
   5461..5553    -  CDS            lacI (fragment): lac repressor; lacI; The lac repressor binds to the lac operator to inhibit transcription in E. coli. This inhibition can be relieved by adding lactose or isopropyl-β-D-thiogalactopyranoside (IPTG).
   5736..6324    -  rep_origin     ori: high-copy-number ColE1/pMB1/pBR322/pUC origin of replication
   6495..7355    -  CDS            AmpR: β-lactamase; bla; confers resistance to ampicillin, carbenicillin, and related antibiotics
   7356..7460    -  promoter       AmpR promoter: bla
   7555..7590    +  CDS            rop (fragment): Rop protein, which maintains plasmids at low copy number; rop
   7692..7791    +  misc_feature   bom (fragment): basis of mobility region from pBR322
   7797..7946    -  CDS            lacZα (fragment): LacZα fragment of β-galactosidase; lacZ fragment
   7946..8147    -  CDS            TcR (fragment): tetracycline efflux protein; tet; confers resistance to tetracycline
   8148..8246    +  CDS            env (fragment): murine leukemia virus gPr80 envelope polyprotein precursor; env; proteolytically cleaved into gp70SU and p15TM subunits
>Addgene plasmid #194400 | pMIAII-TCR-G | addgene full sequence | sequence record 382628 | Addgene NGS Result
AATGAAAGACCCCACCTGTAGGTTTGGCAAGCTAGCTTAAGTAACGCCATTTTGCAAGGCATGGAAAATA
CATAACTGAGAATAGAGAAGTTCAGATCAAGGTTAGGAACAGAGAGACAGCAGAATATGGGCCAAACAGG
ATATCTGTGGTAAGCAGTTCCTGCCCCGGCTCAGGGCCAAGAACAGATGGTCCCCAGATGCGGTCCCGCC
CTCAGCAGTTTCTAGAGAACCATCAGATGTTTCCAGGGTGCCCCAAGGACCTGAAATGACCCTGTGCCTT
ATTTGAACTAACCAATCAGTTCGCTTCTCGCTTCTGTTCGCGCGCTTCTGCTCCCCGAGCTCAATAAAAG
AGCCCACAACCCCTCACTCGGCGCGCCAGTCCTCCGATAGACTGCGTCGCCCGGGTACCCGTATTCCCAA
TAAAGCCTCTTGCTGTTTGCATCCGAATCGTGGACTCGCTGATCCTTGGGAGGGTCTCCTCAGATTGATT
GACTGCCCACCTCGGGGGTCTTTCATTTGGAGGTTCCACCGAGATTTGGAGACCCCTGCCCAGGGACCAC
CGACCCCCCCGCCGGGAGGTAAGCTGGCCAGCGGTCGTTTCGTGTCTGTCTCTGTCTTTGTGCGTGTTTG
TGCCGGCATCTAATGTTTGCGCCTGCGTCTGTACTAGTTAGCTAACTAGCTCTGTATCTGGCGGACCCGT
GGTGGAACTGACGAGTTCTGAACACCCGGCCGCAACCCTGGGAGACGTCCCAGGGACTTTGGGGGCCGTT
TTTGTGGCCCGACCTGAGGAAGGGAGTCGATGTGGAATCCGACCCCGTCAGGATATGTGGTTCTGGTAGG
AGACGAGAACCTAAAACAGTTCCCGCCTCCGTCTGAATTTTTGCTTTCGGTTTGGAACCGAAGCCGCGCG
TCTTGTCTGCTGCAGCGCTGCAGCATCGTTCTGTGTTGTCTCTGTCTGACTGTGTTTCTGTATTTGTCTG
AAAATTAGGGCCAGACTGTTACCACTCCCTTAAGTTTGACCTTAGGTCACTGGAAAGATGTCGAGCGGAT
CGCTCACAACCAGTCGGTAGATGTCAAGAAGAGACGTTGGGTTACCTTCTGCTCTGCAGAATGGCCAACC
TTTAACGTCGGATGGCCGCGAGACGGCACCTTTAACCGAGACCTCATCACCCAGGTTAAGATCAAGGTCT
TTTCACCTGGCCCGCATGGACACCCAGACCAGGTCCCCTACATCGTGACCTGGGAAGCCTTGGCTTTTGA
CCCCCCTCCCTGGGTCAAGCCCTTTGTACACCCTAAGCCTCCGCCTCCTCTTCCTCCATCCGCCCCGTCT
CTCCCCCTTGAACCTCCTCGTTCGACCCCGCCTCGATCCTCCCTTTATCCAGCCCTCACTCCTTCTCTAG
GCGCCGGAATTCAGATCTACCATGCGTCCTGTCACCTGCTCAGTTCTTGTGCTCCTCCTAATGCTCAGGA
GGAGCAATGGCGATGGAGACTCCGTGACCCAGACAGAAGGCCTGGTCACTCTCACAGAAGGGTTGCCTGT
GATGCTGAACTGCACCTATCAGACTATTTACTCAAATCCTTTCCTTTTCTGGTATGTGCAACATCTCAAT
GAATCCCCTCGGCTACTCCTGAAGAGCTTCACAGACAACAAGAGGACCGAGCACCAAGGGTTCCACGCCA
CTCTCCATAAGAGCAGCAGCTCCTTCCATCTGCAGAAGTCCTCAGCGCAGCTGTCAGACTCTGCCCTGTA
CTACTGTGCTCTGAGTGACGAGGACTATGCAAACAAGATGATCTTTGGCTTGGGAACCATTTTGAGAGTC
AGACCTCACATCCAGAACCCAGAACCTGCTGTGTACCAGTTAAAAGATCCTCGGTCTCAGGACAGCACCC
TCTGCCTGTTCACCGACTTTGACTCCCAAATCAATGTGCCGAAAACCATGGAATCTGGAACGTTCATCAC
TGACAAAACTGTGCTGGACATGAAAGCTATGGATTCCAAGAGCAATGGGGCCATTGCCTGGAGCAACCAG
ACAAGCTTCACCTGCCAAGATATCTTCAAAGAGACCAACGCCACCTACCCCAGTTCAGACGTTCCCTGTG
ATGCCACGTTGACTGAGAAAAGCTTTGAAACAGATATGAACCTAAACTTTCAAAACCTGTCAGTTATGGG
ACTCCGAATCCTCCTGCTGAAAGTAGCCGGATTTAACCTGCTCATGACGCTGAGGCTGTGGTCCGGCTCC
GGAGCCACGAACTTCTCTCTGTTAAAGCAAGCAGGAGACGTGGAAGAAAACCCCGGTCCCATGAGCTGCA
GGCTTCTCCTCTATGTTTCCCTATGTCTTGTGGAAACAGCACTCATGAACACTAAAATTACTCAGTCACC
AAGATATCTAATCCTGGGAAGAGCAAATAAGTCTTTGGAATGTGAGCAACATCTGGGACATAATGCTATG
TACTGGTATAAACAGAGCGCTGAGAAGCCGCCAGAGCTCATGTTTCTCTACAATCTTAAACAGTTGATTC
GAAATGAGACGGTGCCCAGTCGTTTTATACCTGAATGCCCAGACAGCTCCAAGCTACTTTTACATATATC
TGCCGTGGATCCAGAAGACTCAGCTGTCTATTTTTGTGCCAGCAGCCAAGGGGGGGCTGATCAAGACACC
CAGTACTTTGGGCCAGGCACTCGGCTCCTCGTGTTAGAGGATCTGAGAAATGTGACTCCACCCAAGGTCT
CCTTGTTTGAGCCATCAAAAGCAGAGATTGCAAACAAACAAAAGGCTACCCTCGTGTGCTTGGCCAGGGG
CTTCTTCCCTGACCACGTGGAGCTGAGCTGGTGGGTGAATGGCAAGGAGGTCCACAGTGGGGTCAGCACG
GACCCTCAGGCCTACAAGGAGAGCAATTATAGCTACTGCCTGAGCAGCCGCCTGAGGGTCTCTGCTACCT
TCTGGCACAATCCTCGAAACCACTTCCGCTGCCAAGTGCAGTTCCATGGGCTTTCGGAGGAGGACAAGTG
GCCAGAGGGCTCACCCAAACCTGTCACACAGAACATCAGTGCAGAGGCCTGGGGCCGAGCAGACTGTGGA
ATCACTTCAGCATCCTATCATCAGGGGGTTCTGTCTGCAACCATCCTCTATGAGATCCTACTGGGGAAGG
CCACCCTATATGCTGTGCTGGTCAGTGGCCTGGTGCTGATGGCCATGGTCAAGAGAAAAAATTCCTGACT
CGAGCGGGATCAATTCCGCCCCCCCCCTAACGTTACTGGCCGAAGCCGCTTGGAATAAGGCCGGTGTGCG
TTTGTCTATATGTTATTTTCCACCATATTGCCGTCTTTTGGCAATGTGAGGGCCCGGAAACCTGGCCCTG
TCTTCTTGACGAGCATTCCTAGGGGTCTTTCCCCTCTCGCCAAAGGAATGCAAGGTCTGTTGAATGTCGT
GAAGGAAGCAGTTCCTCTGGAAGCTTCTTGAAGACAAACAACGTCTGTAGCGACCCTTTGCAGGCAGCGG
AACCCCCCACCTGGCGACAGGTGCCTCTGCGGCCAAAAGCCACGTGTATAAGATACACCTGCAAAGGCGG
CACAACCCCAGTGCCACGTTGTGAGTTGGATAGTTGTGGAAAGAGTCAAATGGCTCTCCTCAAGCGTATT
CAACAAGGGGCTGAAGGATGCCCAGAAGGTACCCCATTGTATGGGATCTGATCTGGGGCCTCGGTGCACA
TGCTTTACATGTGTTTAGTCGAGGTTAAAAAAACGTCTAGGCCCCCCGAACCACGGGGACGTGGTTTTCC
TTTGAAAAACACGATAATACCATGGTGAGCAAGGGCGAGGAGCTGTTCACCGGGGTGGTGCCCATCCTGG
TCGAGCTGGACGGCGACGTAAACGGCCACAGGTTCAGCGTGCGCGGCGAGGGCGAGGGCGATGCCACCAA
CGGCAAGCTGACCCTGAAGTTCATCTGCACCTCCGGCGAGCTGCCCGTGCCCTGGCCCACCCTCGTGACC
ACCCTGTCTTACGGCGTGCAGTGCTTCGCCCGCTACCCCGACCACATGAAGCAGCACGACTTCTTCAAGT
CCGCCATGCCCGAAGGCTACGTCCAGGAGCGCACCATCTCCTTCAAGGACGACGGCAGCTACAGGACCCG
CGCCGAGGTGAAGTTCGAGGGCGACACCCTGGTGAACCGCATCGAGCTGAAGGGCATCGACTTCAAGGAG
GACGGCAACATCCTGGGGCACAAGCTGGAGTACAACATGAACGCGTGGGACGCGTATATCACGGCCGACA
AGCAGAAGAACGGCATCAAAGCGAACTTCAAGATCGAGCACAACGTCAAGGACGGCGGCGTGCAGCTCGC
CGACGCGTACCAGCAGAACACCCCCATCGGCGACGGCTCCGTGCTGCTGCCTGACAACCACTACCTGAGC
TTCCAGAGCAAGCTGTTCAAAGACCCCAACGAGCAGCGCGATCACATGGTCCTGCTGGAGTTCGTTACCG
CCGCCGGGATAACTCCCGGCATGGACGAGCTGTACAAGTAAGCGGCCGCGACTCTAGAGTCGACCTGCAG
GCATGCAAGCTTCAGGTAGCCGGCTAACGTTAACAACCGGTACCTCTAGAACTATAGCTAGCATGCGCAA
ATTTAAAGCGCTGATATCGATAAAATAAAAGATTTTATTTAGTCTCCAGAAAAAGGGGGGAATGAAAGAC
CCCACCTGTAGGTTTGGCAAGCTAGCTTAAGTAACGCCATTTTGCAAGGCATGGAAAATACATAACTGAG
AATAGAGAAGTTCAGATCAAGGTTAGGAACAGAGAGACAGCAGAATATGGGCCAAACAGGATATCTGTGG
TAAGCAGTTCCTGCCCCGGCTCAGGGCCAAGAACAGATGGTCCCCAGATGCGGTCCCGCCCTCAGCAGTT
TCTAGAGAACCATCAGATGTTTCCAGGGTGCCCCAAGGACCTGAAATGACCCTGTGCCTTATTTGAACTA
ACCAATCAGTTCGCTTCTCGCTTCTGTTCGCGCGCTTCTGCTCCCCGAGCTCAATAAAAGAGCCCACAAC
CCCTCACTCGGCGCGCCAGTCCTCCGATAGACTGCGTCGCCCGGGTACCCGTGTATCCAATAAACCCTCT
TGCAGTTGCATCCGACTTGTGGTCTCGCTGTTCCTTGGGAGGGTCTCCTCTGAGTGATTGACTACCCGTC
AGCGGGGGTCTTTCATGGGTAACAGTTTCTTGAAGTTGGAGAACAACATTCTGAGGGTAGGAGTCGAATA
TTAAGTAATCCTGACTCAATTAGCCACTGTTTTGAATCCACATACTCCAATACTCCTGAAATAGTTCATT
ATGGACAGCGCAGAAAGAGCTGGGGAGAATTGTGAAATTGTTATCCGCTCACAATTCCACACAACATACG
AGCCGGAAGCATAAAGTGTAAAGCCTGGGGTGCCTAATGAGTGAGCTAACTCACATTAATTGCGTTGCGC
TCACTGCCCGCTTTCCAGTCGGGAAACCTGTCGTGCCAGCTGCATTAATGAATCGGCCAACGCGCGGGGA
GAGGCGGTTTGCGTATTGGGCGCTCTTCCGCTTCCTCGCTCACTGACTCGCTGCGCTCGGTCGTTCGGCT
GCGGCGAGCGGTATCAGCTCACTCAAAGGCGGTAATACGGTTATCCACAGAATCAGGGGATAACGCAGGA
AAGAACATGTGAGCAAAAGGCCAGCAAAAGGCCAGGAACCGTAAAAAGGCCGCGTTGCTGGCGTTTTTCC
ATAGGCTCCGCCCCCCTGACGAGCATCACAAAAATCGACGCTCAAGTCAGAGGTGGCGAAACCCGACAGG
ACTATAAAGATACCAGGCGTTTCCCCCTGGAAGCTCCCTCGTGCGCTCTCCTGTTCCGACCCTGCCGCTT
ACCGGATACCTGTCCGCCTTTCTCCCTTCGGGAAGCGTGGCGCTTTCTCATAGCTCACGCTGTAGGTATC
TCAGTTCGGTGTAGGTCGTTCGCTCCAAGCTGGGCTGTGTGCACGAACCCCCCGTTCAGCCCGACCGCTG
CGCCTTATCCGGTAACTATCGTCTTGAGTCCAACCCGGTAAGACACGACTTATCGCCACTGGCAGCAGCC
ACTGGTAACAGGATTAGCAGAGCGAGGTATGTAGGCGGTGCTACAGAGTTCTTGAAGTGGTGGCCTAACT
ACGGCTACACTAGAAGAACAGTATTTGGTATCTGCGCTCTGCTGAAGCCAGTTACCTTCGGAAAAAGAGT
TGGTAGCTCTTGATCCGGCAAACAAACCACCGCTGGTAGCGGTGGTTTTTTTGTTTGCAAGCAGCAGATT
ACGCGCAGAAAAAAAGGATCTCAAGAAGATCCTTTGATCTTTTCTACGGGGTCTGACGCTCAGTGGAACG
AAAACTCACGTTAAGGGATTTTGGTCATGAGATTATCAAAAAGGATCTTCACCTAGATCCTTTTAAATTA
AAAATGAAGTTTTAAATCAATCTAAAGTATATATGAGTAAACTTGGTCTGACAGTTACCAATGCTTAATC
AGTGAGGCACCTATCTCAGCGATCTGTCTATTTCGTTCATCCATAGTTGCCTGACTCCCCGTCGTGTAGA
TAACTACGATACGGGAGGGCTTACCATCTGGCCCCAGTGCTGCAATGATACCGCGAGACCCACGCTCACC
GGCTCCAGATTTATCAGCAATAAACCAGCCAGCCGGAAGGGCCGAGCGCAGAAGTGGTCCTGCAACTTTA
TCCGCCTCCATCCAGTCTATTAATTGTTGCCGGGAAGCTAGAGTAAGTAGTTCGCCAGTTAATAGTTTGC
GCAACGTTGTTGCCATTGCTACAGGCATCGTGGTGTCACGCTCGTCGTTTGGTATGGCTTCATTCAGCTC
CGGTTCCCAACGATCAAGGCGAGTTACATGATCCCCCATGTTGTGCAAAAAAGCGGTTAGCTCCTTCGGT
CCTCCGATCGTTGTCAGAAGTAAGTTGGCCGCAGTGTTATCACTCATGGTTATGGCAGCACTGCATAATT
CTCTTACTGTCATGCCATCCGTAAGATGCTTTTCTGTGACTGGTGAGTACTCAACCAAGTCATTCTGAGA
ATAGTGTATGCGGCGACCGAGTTGCTCTTGCCCGGCGTCAATACGGGATAATACCGCGCCACATAGCAGA
ACTTTAAAAGTGCTCATCATTGGAAAACGTTCTTCGGGGCGAAAACTCTCAAGGATCTTACCGCTGTTGA
GATCCAGTTCGATGTAACCCACTCGTGCACCCAACTGATCTTCAGCATCTTTTACTTTCACCAGCGTTTC
TGGGTGAGCAAAAACAGGAAGGCAAAATGCCGCAAAAAAGGGAATAAGGGCGACACGGAAATGTTGAATA
CTCATACTCTTCCTTTTTCAATATTATTGAAGCATTTATCAGGGTTATTGTCTCATGAGCGGATACATAT
TTGAATGTATTTAGAAAAATAAACAAATAGGGGTTCCGCGCACATTTCCCCGAAAAGTGCCACCTGACGT
CTAAGAAACCATTATTATCATGACATTAACCTATAAAAATAGGCGTATCACGAGGCCCTTTCGTCTCGCG
CGTTTCGGTGATGACGGTGAAAACCTCTGACACATGCAGCTCCCGGAGACGGTCACAGCTTGTCTGTAAG
CGGATGCCGGGAGCAGACAAGCCCGTCAGGGCGCGTCAGCGGGTGTTGGCGGGTGTCGGGGCTGGCTTAA
CTATGCGGCATCAGAGCAGATTGTACTGAGAGTGCACCATATGCGGTGTGAAATACCGCACAGATGCGTA
AGGAGAAAATACCGCATCAGGCGCCATTCGCCATTCAGGCTGCGCAACTGTTGGGAAGGGCGATCGGTGC
GGGCCTCTTCGCTATTACGCCAGCTGGCGAAAGGGGGATGTGCTGCAAGGCGATTAAGTTGGGTAACGCC
AGGGTTTTCCCAGTCACGACGTTGTAAAACGACGGCGCAAGGAATGGTGCATGCAAGGAGATGGCGCCCA
ACAGTCCCCCGGCCACGGGGCCTGCCACCATACCCACGCCGAAACAAGCGCTCATGAGCCCGAAGTGGCG
AGCCCGATCTTCCCCATCGGTGATGTCGGCGATATAGGCGCCAGCAACCGCACCTGTGGCGCCGGTGATG
CCGGCCACGATGCGTCCGGCGTAGAGGCGATTAGTCCAATTTGTTAAAGACAGGATATCAGTGGTCCAGG
CTCTAGTTTTGACTCAACAATATCACCAGCTGAAGCCTATAGAGTACGAGCCATAGATAAAATAAAAGAT
TTTATTTAGTCTCCAGAAAAAGGGGGG
